Addgene plasmid #195154: SiRES COR1C-GFP
Purpose: image COR1C
Depositing lab: Gia Voeltz. Depositing organization: University of Colorado, Boulder. Publication: Coronin 1C restricts endosomal branched actin to organize ER contact and endosome fission. Striepen JF, Voeltz GK. J Cell Biol. 2022 Aug 1;221(8). pii: 213342. doi: 10.1083/jcb.202110089. Epub 2022 Jul 8. PubMed 35802042.
Backbone
  Vector backbone: pacGFP1-N1
  Vector type: Mammalian Expression
Growth in bacteria
  Bacterial resistance: Kanamycin, 50 μg/mL
  Growth temperature: 37°C
  Growth strain: DH5alpha
  Copy number: High Copy
Gene/Insert
  Gene/Insert name: CORO1C
  Species: H. sapiens (human)
  Mutation: mutations to make si RNA resistant
  Entrez Gene: CORO1C (a.k.a. HCRNN4)
  Cloning method: Restriction Enzyme; 5′ cloning site Unknown (unknown if destroyed)
Terms and licenses: Academic/Nonprofit Terms; Industry Terms: Not Available to Industry
How to cite: SiRES COR1C-GFP was a gift from Gia Voeltz (Addgene plasmid # 195154 ; http://n2t.net/addgene:195154 ; RRID:Addgene_195154)
