[The description below was written by a language model from this plasmid's Addgene catalogue record and pLannotate feature annotations shown in this document.]
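Description:
SiRES COR1C-GFP is a mammalian expression plasmid of about 6.1 kb, built on an N1-type fluorescent protein fusion backbone (recorded as pacGFP1-N1), that expresses human coronin 1C (CORO1C) fused at its C-terminus to a green fluorescent protein. The CMV immediate early enhancer and promoter drive the CORO1C coding sequence, which sits just downstream of a remnant of the multiple cloning site. It is followed after a short linker by the fluorescent protein reading frame and an SV40 polyadenylation signal. The catalogue names an AcGFP-type backbone, whereas the automated annotation of the sequenced plasmid labels the reporter as EGFP, so the exact GFP variant should be checked against the sequence. The short "large T antigen", "ble" and bGH poly(A) fragments in the feature table are most likely partial matches to backbone sequence rather than functional elements.

The CORO1C insert carries mutations that make its transcript resistant to siRNA, although the record does not list the specific changes or the targeted siRNA. This design typically allows the tagged protein to be re-expressed in cells whose endogenous coronin 1C has been knocked down, for rescue experiments as well as for the stated purpose of imaging the protein. The associated study concerns endosomal branched actin, ER contact and endosome fission.

The plasmid is propagated in E. coli from a high-copy pUC-type origin under kanamycin selection. A single NeoR/KanR gene is driven by tandem bacterial (bla) and SV40 early promoters and terminated by an HSV TK poly(A) signal, so it also permits G418 selection in mammalian cells. An f1 origin is also present.
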