Features (pLannotate 1.2.2; 15 found; start..end, strand, type, name):
     62..365     +  enhancer       CMV enhancer: human cytomegalovirus immediate early enhancer
    366..569     +  promoter       CMV promoter: human cytomegalovirus (CMV) immediate early promoter
    592..635     +  misc_feature   MCS (fragment): multiple cloning site
    643..2064    +  CDS            CORO1C: COR1C_HUMAN - Also known as CRN2 From Homo sapiens (Human).
   2080..2799    +  CDS            EGFP: the original enhanced GFP (Yang et al., 1996) mammalian codon-optimized
   2816..2899    +  CDS            large T antigen (fragment): large T antigen from SV40 (simian virus 40)
   2922..3043    +  polyA_signal   SV40 poly(A) signal: SV40 polyadenylation signal
   3077..3505    -  rep_origin     f1 ori (sequence partly withheld): f1 bacteriophage origin of replication; arrow indicates direction of (+) strand synthesis
   3532..3636    +  promoter       AmpR promoter: bla
   3638..3995    +  promoter       SV40 promoter: SV40 enhancer and early promoter
   4030..4824    +  CDS            NeoR/KanR: aminoglycoside phosphotransferase from Tn5; aph(3')-II (or nptII); confers resistance to neomycin, kanamycin, and G418 (Geneticin®)
   4845..4997    +  CDS            ble (fragment): BLE_KLEPN - Experimental evidence at protein level: Swiss-Prot protein existence level 1. Binding protein with a strong affinity to the bleomycin family of antibiotics. Binds to CL990; an antimitotic-antibiotic compound. From Klebsiella pneumoniae.
   5056..5103    +  polyA_signal   HSV TK poly(A) signal: herpes simplex virus thymidine kinase polyadenylation signal (Cole and Stacy, 1985)
   5194..5210    -  polyA_signal   bGH poly(A) signal (fragment): bovine growth hormone polyadenylation signal
   5432..6020    +  rep_origin     ori: high-copy-number ColE1/pMB1/pBR322/pUC origin of replication
>Addgene plasmid #195154 | SiRES COR1C-GFP | addgene full sequence | sequence record 384524 | Addgene NGS Result
TTAGTTATTAATAGTAATCAATTACGGGGTCATTAGTTCATAGCCCATATATGGAGTTCCGCGTTACATA
ACTTACGGTAAATGGCCCGCCTGGCTGACCGCCCAACGACCCCCGCCCATTGACGTCAATAATGACGTAT
GTTCCCATAGTAACGCCAATAGGGACTTTCCATTGACGTCAATGGGTGGAGTATTTACGGTAAACTGCCC
ACTTGGCAGTACATCAAGTGTATCATATGCCAAGTACGCCCCCTATTGACGTCAATGACGGTAAATGGCC
CGCCTGGCATTATGCCCAGTACATGACCTTATGGGACTTTCCTACTTGGCAGTACATCTACGTATTAGTC
ATCGCTATTACCATGGTGATGCGGTTTTGGCAGTACATCAATGGGCGTGGATAGCGGTTTGACTCACGGG
GATTTCCAAGTCTCCACCCCATTGACGTCAATGGGAGTTTGTTTTGGCACCAAAATCAACGGGACTTTCC
AAAATGTCGTAACAACTCCGCCCCATTGACGCAAATGGGCGGTAGGCGTGTACGGTGGGAGGTCTATATA
AGCAGAGCTGGTTTAGTGAACCGTCAGATCCGCTAGCGCTACCGGACTCAGATCTCGAGCTCAAGCTTCG
AATTCGATTACGATGAGGCGAGTGGTACGACAGAGTAAATTCCGCCACGTGTTTGGGCAAGCGGTGAAGA
ATGACCAGTGCTATGATGACATCCGGGTTTCTCGTGTGACCTGGGATAGTTCCTTTTGTGCTGTCAATCC
CAGATTTGTTGCCATAATCATAGAGGCAAGTGGGGGAGGAGCGTTCCTTGTCCTCCCTCTGCATAAAACC
GGGCGCATCGACAAATCTTACCCTACAGTATGTGGCCACACAGGACCAGTGCTGGACATAGACTGGTGCC
CACATAACGATCAGGTCATTGCCAGCGGTTCAGAGGACTGCACGGTCATGGTATGGCAGATCCCAGAAAA
TGGACTCACCCTTTCCCTGACTGAACCTGTGGTGATTTTGGAAGGCCACTCAAAGAGAGTCGGCATCGTG
GCTTGGCATCCAACGGCCCGCAATGTGCTTCTTAGTGCAGGCTGTGATAATGCCATTATCATCTGGAATG
TGGGAACAGGGGAAGCCCTTATAAACTTGGACGATATGCATTCAGACATGATTTACAATGTGAGCTGGAA
CCGGAATGGCAGTCTGATCTGCACAGCTTCCAAAGACAAGAAAGTGAGAGTCATTGATCCCAGGAAACAA
GAGATTGTTGCTGAGAAGGAGAAAGCACATGAAGGAGCAAGACCCATGAGAGCCATCTTCCTGGCCGATG
GCAATGTCTTCACCACTGGGTTCAGCCGCATGAGCGAGCGGCAGCTGGCTCTCTGGAATCCGAAAAATAT
GCAGGAACCAATTGCTCTTCATGAGATGGACACTAGCAATGGGGTGTTGCTGCCTTTCTATGACCCTGAC
ACCAGCATCATTTACTTATGTGGAAAGGGTGACAGCAGTATTCGCTATTTTGAGATCACGGATGAATCCC
CGTACGTCCACTACCTCAACACATTCAGCAGCAAGGAGCCTCAGAGAGGGATGGGTTACATGCCCAAGAG
GGGACTTGATGTTAACAAATGTGAGATTGCCAGATTCTTCAAACTTCATGAGAGAAAGTGTGAACCTATT
ATTATGACTGTTCCCAGGAAGTCTGACCTTTTCCAAGATGACCTGTATCCTGACACAGCGGGGCCAGAGG
CCGCGCTGGAGGCAGAAGAGTGGTTCGAAGGCAAGAATGCAGACCCAATCCTCATCTCCTTGAAGCACGG
GTACATTCCAGGCAAAAATAGAGACCTGAAAGTCGTCAAGAAGAACATTCTGGATAGCAAGCCCACTGCA
AACAAGAAGTGCGACCTGATCAGCATCCCCAAGAAAACCACAGACACGGCCAGTGTGCAAAATGAAGCCA
AGTTGGATGAGATTTTAAAAGAGATCAAATCCATAAAAGACACAATCTGCAACCAGGACGAACGGATCTC
CAAGTTAGAACAGCAGATGGCAAAGATAGCAGCCGGATCCATCGCCACCATGGTGAGCAAGGGCGAGGAG
CTGTTCACCGGGGTGGTGCCCATCCTGGTCGAGCTGGACGGCGACGTAAACGGCCACAAGTTCAGCGTGT
CCGGCGAGGGCGAGGGCGATGCCACCTACGGCAAGCTGACCCTGAAGTTCATCTGCACCACCGGCAAGCT
GCCCGTGCCCTGGCCCACCCTCGTGACCACCCTGACCTACGGCGTGCAGTGCTTCAGCCGCTACCCCGAC
CACATGAAGCAGCACGACTTCTTCAAGTCCGCCATGCCCGAAGGCTACGTCCAGGAGCGCACCATCTTCT
TCAAGGACGACGGCAACTACAAGACCCGCGCCGAGGTGAAGTTCGAGGGCGACACCCTGGTGAACCGCAT
CGAGCTGAAGGGCATCGACTTCAAGGAGGACGGCAACATCCTGGGGCACAAGCTGGAGTACAACTACAAC
AGCCACAACGTCTATATCATGGCCGACAAGCAGAAGAACGGCATCAAGGTGAACTTCAAGATCCGCCACA
ACATCGAGGACGGCAGCGTGCAGCTCGCCGACCACTACCAGCAGAACACCCCCATCGGCGACGGCCCCGT
GCTGCTGCCCGACAACCACTACCTGAGCACCCAGTCCGCCCTGAGCAAAGACCCCAACGAGAAGCGCGAT
CACATGGTCCTGCTGGAGTTCGTGACCGCCGCCGGGATCACTCTCGGCATGGACGAGCTGTACAAGTAAA
GCGGCCGCGACTCTAGATCATAATCAGCCATACCACATTTGTAGAGGTTTTACTTGCTTTAAAAAACCTC
CCACACCTCCCCCTGAACCTGAAACATAAAATGAATGCAATTGTTGTTGTTAACTTGTTTATTGCAGCTT
ATAATGGTTACAAATAAAGCAATAGCATCACAAATTTCACAAATAAAGCATTTTTTTCACTGCATTCTAG
TTGTGGTTTGTCCAAACTCATCAATGTATCTTAAGGCGTAAATTGTAAGCGTTAATATTTTGTTAAAATT
CGCGTTAAATTTTTGTTAAATCAGCTCATTTTTTAACCAATAGGCCGAAATCGGCAAAATCCCTTATAAA
TCAAAAGAATAGACCGAGATAGGGT
[37 nt withheld, positions 3176-3212]
AAAGAACGTGGACTCCAACGTCAAAGG
[49 nt withheld, positions 3240-3288]
T
[91 nt withheld, positions 3290-3380]
G
[124 nt withheld, positions 3382-3505]
CAGGTGGCACTTTTCGGGGAAATGTGCGCGGAACCCCTATTTGTTTATTTTTCTAAATACATTCAAATAT
GTATCCGCTCATGAGACAATAACCCTGATAAATGCTTCAATAATATTGAAAAAGGAAGAGTCCTGAGGCG
GAAAGAACCAGCTGTGGAATGTGTGTCAGTTAGGGTGTGGAAAGTCCCCAGGCTCCCCAGCAGGCAGAAG
TATGCAAAGCATGCATCTCAATTAGTCAGCAACCAGGTGTGGAAAGTCCCCAGGCTCCCCAGCAGGCAGA
AGTATGCAAAGCATGCATCTCAATTAGTCAGCAACCATAGTCCCGCCCCTAACTCCGCCCATCCCGCCCC
TAACTCCGCCCAGTTCCGCCCATTCTCCGCCCCATGGCTGACTAATTTTTTTTATTTATGCAGAGGCCGA
GGCCGCCTCGGCCTCTGAGCTATTCCAGAAGTAGTGAGGAGGCTTTTTTGGAGGCCTAGGCTTTTGCAAA
GATCGATCAAGAGACAGGATGAGGATCGTTTCGCATGATTGAACAAGATGGATTGCACGCAGGTTCTCCG
GCCGCTTGGGTGGAGAGGCTATTCGGCTATGACTGGGCACAACAGACAATCGGCTGCTCTGATGCCGCCG
TGTTCCGGCTGTCAGCGCAGGGGCGCCCGGTTCTTTTTGTCAAGACCGACCTGTCCGGTGCCCTGAATGA
ACTGCAAGACGAGGCAGCGCGGCTATCGTGGCTGGCCACGACGGGCGTTCCTTGCGCAGCTGTGCTCGAC
GTTGTCACTGAAGCGGGAAGGGACTGGCTGCTATTGGGCGAAGTGCCGGGGCAGGATCTCCTGTCATCTC
ACCTTGCTCCTGCCGAGAAAGTATCCATCATGGCTGATGCAATGCGGCGGCTGCATACGCTTGATCCGGC
TACCTGCCCATTCGACCACCAAGCGAAACATCGCATCGAGCGAGCACGTACTCGGATGGAAGCCGGTCTT
GTCGATCAGGATGATCTGGACGAAGAGCATCAGGGGCTCGCGCCAGCCGAACTGTTCGCCAGGCTCAAGG
CGAGCATGCCCGACGGCGAGGATCTCGTCGTGACCCATGGCGATGCCTGCTTGCCGAATATCATGGTGGA
AAATGGCCGCTTTTCTGGATTCATCGACTGTGGCCGGCTGGGTGTGGCGGACCGCTATCAGGACATAGCG
TTGGCTACCCGTGATATTGCTGAAGAGCTTGGCGGCGAATGGGCTGACCGCTTCCTCGTGCTTTACGGTA
TCGCCGCTCCCGATTCGCAGCGCATCGCCTTCTATCGCCTTCTTGACGAGTTCTTCTGAGCGGGACTCTG
GGGTTCGAAATGACCGACCAAGCGACGCCCAACCTGCCATCACGAGATTTCGATTCCACCGCCGCCTTCT
ATGAAAGGTTGGGCTTCGGAATCGTTTTCCGGGACGCCGGCTGGATGATCCTCCAGCGCGGGGATCTCAT
GCTGGAGTTCTTCGCCCACCCTAGGGGGAGGCTAACTGAAACACGGAAGGAGACAATACCGGAAGGAACC
CGCGCTATGACGGCAATAAAAAGACAGAATAAAACGCACGGTGTTGGGTCGTTTGTTCATAAACGCGGGG
TTCGGTCCCAGGGCTGGCACTCTGTCGATACCCCACCGAGACCCCATTGGGGCCAATACGCCCGCGTTTC
TTCCTTTTCCCCACCCCACCCCCCAAGTTCGGGTGAAGGCCCAGGGCTCGCAGCCAACGTCGGGGCGGCA
GGCCCTGCCATAGCCTCAGGTTACTCATATATACTTTAGATTGATTTAAAACTTCATTTTTAATTTAAAA
GGATCTAGGTGAAGATCCTTTTTGATAATCTCATGACCAAAATCCCTTAACGTGAGTTTTCGTTCCACTG
AGCGTCAGACCCCGTAGAAAAGATCAAAGGATCTTCTTGAGATCCTTTTTTTCTGCGCGTAATCTGCTGC
TTGCAAACAAAAAAACCACCGCTACCAGCGGTGGTTTGTTTGCCGGATCAAGAGCTACCAACTCTTTTTC
CGAAGGTAACTGGCTTCAGCAGAGCGCAGATACCAAATACTGTTCTTCTAGTGTAGCCGTAGTTAGGCCA
CCACTTCAAGAACTCTGTAGCACCGCCTACATACCTCGCTCTGCTAATCCTGTTACCAGTGGCTGCTGCC
AGTGGCGATAAGTCGTGTCTTACCGGGTTGGACTCAAGACGATAGTTACCGGATAAGGCGCAGCGGTCGG
GCTGAACGGGGGGTTCGTGCACACAGCCCAGCTTGGAGCGAACGACCTACACCGAACTGAGATACCTACA
GCGTGAGCTATGAGAAAGCGCCACGCTTCCCGAAGGGAGAAAGGCGGACAGGTATCCGGTAAGCGGCAGG
GTCGGAACAGGAGAGCGCACGAGGGAGCTTCCAGGGGGAAACGCCTGGTATCTTTATAGTCCTGTCGGGT
TTCGCCACCTCTGACTTGAGCGTCGATTTTTGTGATGCTCGTCAGGGGGGCGGAGCCTATGGAAAAACGC
CAGCAACGCGGCCTTTTTACGGTTCCTGGCCTTTTGCTGGCCTTTTGCTCACATGTTCTTTCCTGCGTTA
TCCCCTGATTCTGTGGATAACCGTATTACCGCCATGCA
